Addgene plasmid #195707: pGEX SYT9 C2A
Purpose: Bacterial expression plasmid encoding GST-tagged SYT9 C2A domain
Depositing lab: Edwin Chapman. Depositing organization: University of Wisconsin, Madison. Publication: Synaptotagmin 9 Modulates Spontaneous Neurotransmitter Release in Striatal Neurons by Regulating Substance P Secretion. Seibert MJ, Evans CS, Stanley KS, Wu Z, Chapman ER. J Neurosci. 2023 Mar 1;43(9):1475-1491. doi: 10.1523/JNEUROSCI.1857-22.2023. Epub 2023 Feb 2. PubMed 36732068.
Backbone
  Vector backbone: pGEX
  Vector type: Bacterial Expression
Growth in bacteria
  Bacterial resistance: Ampicillin, 100 μg/mL
  Growth temperature: 37°C
  Growth strain: DH5alpha
  Growth instructions: Use BL21 for protein expression
  Copy number: High Copy
Gene/Insert
  Gene/Insert name: Syt9
  Species: M. musculus (mouse)
  Mutation: encodes amino acids 124-211 of mouse SYT9
  Entrez Gene: Syt5 (a.k.a. SytV)
  Tag / fusion protein: GST (N terminal on backbone)
  Cloning method: Restriction Enzyme; 5′ cloning site Unknown (unknown if destroyed); 3′ cloning site Unknown (unknown if destroyed)
Terms and licenses: Academic/Nonprofit Terms; Industry Terms: Not Available to Industry
Depositor comments: Please visit https://www.biorxiv.org/content/10.1101/2022.04.18.488681v2 for bioRxiv preprint.
How to cite: pGEX SYT9 C2A was a gift from Edwin Chapman (Addgene plasmid # 195707 ; http://n2t.net/addgene:195707 ; RRID:Addgene_195707)
