[The description below was written by a language model from this plasmid's Addgene catalogue record and pLannotate feature annotations shown in this document.]
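Description:
pGEX SYT9 C2A is a bacterial expression plasmid built on the pGEX backbone for producing the C2A domain of mouse synaptotagmin 9 as a glutathione S-transferase fusion protein in E. coli. The sequenced plasmid is 5,346 nt and replicates from a high-copy ColE1/pMB1-type origin, with selection through the β-lactamase (AmpR) gene and its own promoter. Short remnants of pBR322 rop and bom sequences, a lac promoter/operator with a lacZα fragment, and a small E. coli yciV fragment are also annotated; these appear to be backbone carry-over rather than functional payload.

The expression cassette begins with the strong hybrid tac promoter followed by a lac operator. It drives the Schistosoma japonicum GST coding sequence, and the synaptotagmin fragment follows directly, so GST sits at the N terminus of the fusion. A plasmid-borne lacI gene with its own promoter supplies lac repressor, keeping transcription off until it is relieved by IPTG. The catalogue entry states that the insert encodes amino acids 124–211 of mouse SYT9. The annotated fragment spans about 426 nt, somewhat more than 88 residues would require, and the record does not explain the difference. The gene is listed as Syt9 but linked to the database entry Syt5, and the feature annotation notes both names for the same mouse protein, reflecting a known nomenclature overlap. The cloning sites are recorded as unknown, and no protease cleavage site between GST and the insert is annotated.

The plasmid is intended for recombinant production of the isolated C2A domain, with the GST tag allowing glutathione affinity purification. The associated study concerns synaptotagmin 9 in substance P secretion and spontaneous neurotransmitter release in striatal neurons.
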