Features (pLannotate 1.2.2; 17 found; start..end, strand, type, name):
      3..31      +  promoter       tac promoter: strong E. coli promoter; hybrid between the trp and lac UV5 promoters
     39..55      +  protein_bind   lac operator: The lac repressor binds to the lac operator to inhibit transcription in E. coli. This inhibition can be relieved by adding lactose or isopropyl-β-D-thiogalactopyranoside (IPTG). lac repressor encoded by lacI
     78..731     +  CDS            GST26_SCHJA: Experimental evidence at protein level: Swiss-Prot protein existence level 1. GST isoenzymes appear to play a central role in the parasite detoxification system. Other functions are also suspected including a role in increasing the solubility of haematin in the parasite gut. From Schistosoma japonicum (Blood fluke).
    729..1154    +  CDS            Syt5 (fragment): SYT5_MOUSE - Also known as Syt9 From Mus musculus (Mouse).
   1183..1222    +  CDS            rop (fragment): Rop protein, which maintains plasmids at low copy number; rop
   1324..1364    +  misc_feature   bom (fragment): basis of mobility region from pBR322
   1469..1573    +  promoter       AmpR promoter: bla
   1574..2434    +  CDS            AmpR: β-lactamase; bla; confers resistance to ampicillin, carbenicillin, and related antibiotics
   2605..3193    +  rep_origin     ori: high-copy-number ColE1/pMB1/pBR322/pUC origin of replication
   3379..3430    -  misc_feature   bom (fragment): basis of mobility region from pBR322
   3437..3514    +  promoter       lacI promoter: lacI
   3515..4597    +  CDS            lacI: lac repressor; lacI; The lac repressor binds to the lac operator to inhibit transcription in E. coli. This inhibition can be relieved by adding lactose or isopropyl-β-D-thiogalactopyranoside (IPTG).
   4610..4631    +  protein_bind   CAP binding site: CAP binding activates transcription in the presence of cAMP. E. coli catabolite activator protein
   4646..4676    +  promoter       lac promoter: promoter for the E. coli lac operon
   4684..4700    +  protein_bind   lac operator: The lac repressor binds to the lac operator to inhibit transcription in E. coli. This inhibition can be relieved by adding lactose or isopropyl-β-D-thiogalactopyranoside (IPTG). lac repressor encoded by lacI
   4720..4893    +  CDS            lacZα: LacZα fragment of β-galactosidase; lacZ fragment
   5157..5273    -  CDS            yciV (fragment): RNAAM_ECOLI - Also known as trpH From Escherichia coli (strain K12).
>Addgene plasmid #195707 | pGEX SYT9 C2A | addgene full sequence | sequence record 383657 | Addgene NGS Result
TGTTGACAATTAATCATCGGCTCGTATAATGTGTGGAATTGTGAGCGGATAACAATTTCACACAGGAAAC
AGTATTCATGTCCCCTATACTAGGTTATTGGAAAATTAAGGGCCTTGTGCAACCCACTCGACTTCTTTTG
GAATATCTTGAAGAAAAATATGAAGAGCATTTGTATGAGCGCGATGAAGGTGATAAATGGCGAAACAAAA
AGTTTGAATTGGGTTTGGAGTTTCCCAATCTTCCTTATTATATTGATGGTGATGTTAAATTAACACAGTC
TATGGCCATCATACGTTATATAGCTGACAAGCACAACATGTTGGGTGGTTGTCCAAAAGAGCGTGCAGAG
ATTTCAATGCTTGAAGGAGCGGTTTTGGATATTAGATACGGTGTTTCGAGAATTGCATATAGTAAAGACT
TTGAAACTCTCAAAGTTGATTTTCTTAGCAAGCTACCTGAAATGCTGAAAATGTTCGAAGATCGTTTATG
TCATAAAACATATTTAAATGGTGATCATGTAACCCATCCTGACTTCATGTTGTATGACGCTCTTGATGTT
GTTTTATACATGGACCCAATGTGCCTGGATGCGTTCCCAAAATTAGTTTGTTTTAAAAAACGTATTGAAG
CTATCCCACAAATTGATAAGTACTTGAAATCCAGCAAGTATATAGCATGGCCTTTGCAGGGCTGGCAAGC
CACGTTTGGTGGTGGCGACCATCCTCCAAAATCGGATCTGGTTCCGCGTGGATCCATGTCAGACAAACAC
CAGCTAGGCCGACTGCAGTATTCACTGGACTATGACTTCCAGACTGGCCAGCTCCTGGTGGGCATCTTGC
AAGCTCAGGGACTGGCTGCGTTGGACCTAGGAGGTTCCTCAGATCCCTATGTTAGTGTCTATCTGCTGCC
AGACAAGCGGAGGCGACATGAGACCAAGGTGCATCGGCAGACCCTGAATCCACACTTTGGAGAGACATTT
GCCTTCAAGGTCCCATACGTGGAACTAGGGGGCAGAGTGCTGGTCATGGCGGTGTATGACTTTGATCGGT
TCTCCCGCAACGATGCCATCGGGGAGGTGCGGGTGCCTATGAGTTCAGTGAACCTGGGGCGGCCGGTGCA
GGCCTGGAGAGAGCTGCAGGTGGCTCCCAAAGAGTGAGAATTCATCGTGACTGACTGACGATCTGCCTCG
CGCGTTTCGGTGATGACGGTGAAAACCTCTGACACATGCAGCTCCCGGAGACGGTCACAGCTTGTCTGTA
AGCGGATGCCGGGAGCAGACAAGCCCGTCAGGGCGCGTCAGCGGGTGTTGGCGGGTGTCGGGGCGCAGCC
ATGACCCAGTCACGTAGCGATAGCGGAGTGTATAATTCTTGAAGACGAAAGGGCCTCGTGATACGCCTAT
TTTTATAGGTTAATGTCATGATAATAATGGTTTCTTAGACGTCAGGTGGCACTTTTCGGGGAAATGTGCG
CGGAACCCCTATTTGTTTATTTTTCTAAATACATTCAAATATGTATCCGCTCATGAGACAATAACCCTGA
TAAATGCTTCAATAATATTGAAAAAGGAAGAGTATGAGTATTCAACATTTCCGTGTCGCCCTTATTCCCT
TTTTTGCGGCATTTTGCCTTCCTGTTTTTGCTCACCCAGAAACGCTGGTGAAAGTAAAAGATGCTGAAGA
TCAGTTGGGTGCACGAGTGGGTTACATCGAACTGGATCTCAACAGCGGTAAGATCCTTGAGAGTTTTCGC
CCCGAAGAACGTTTTCCAATGATGAGCACTTTTAAAGTTCTGCTATGTGGCGCGGTATTATCCCGTGTTG
ACGCCGGGCAAGAGCAACTCGGTCGCCGCATACACTATTCTCAGAATGACTTGGTTGAGTACTCACCAGT
CACAGAAAAGCATCTTACGGATGGCATGACAGTAAGAGAATTATGCAGTGCTGCCATAACCATGAGTGAT
AACACTGCGGCCAACTTACTTCTGACAACGATCGGAGGACCGAAGGAGCTAACCGCTTTTTTGCACAACA
TGGGGGATCATGTAACTCGCCTTGATCGTTGGGAACCGGAGCTGAATGAAGCCATACCAAACGACGAGCG
TGACACCACGATGCCTGCAGCAATGGCAACAACGTTGCGCAAACTATTAACTGGCGAACTACTTACTCTA
GCTTCCCGGCAACAATTAATAGACTGGATGGAGGCGGATAAAGTTGCAGGACCACTTCTGCGCTCGGCCC
TTCCGGCTGGCTGGTTTATTGCTGATAAATCTGGAGCCGGTGAGCGTGGGTCTCGCGGTATCATTGCAGC
ACTGGGGCCAGATGGTAAGCCCTCCCGTATCGTAGTTATCTACACGACGGGGAGTCAGGCAACTATGGAT
GAACGAAATAGACAGATCGCTGAGATAGGTGCCTCACTGATTAAGCATTGGTAACTGTCAGACCAAGTTT
ACTCATATATACTTTAGATTGATTTAAAACTTCATTTTTAATTTAAAAGGATCTAGGTGAAGATCCTTTT
TGATAATCTCATGACCAAAATCCCTTAACGTGAGTTTTCGTTCCACTGAGCGTCAGACCCCGTAGAAAAG
ATCAAAGGATCTTCTTGAGATCCTTTTTTTCTGCGCGTAATCTGCTGCTTGCAAACAAAAAAACCACCGC
TACCAGCGGTGGTTTGTTTGCCGGATCAAGAGCTACCAACTCTTTTTCCGAAGGTAACTGGCTTCAGCAG
AGCGCAGATACCAAATACTGTCCTTCTAGTGTAGCCGTAGTTAGGCCACCACTTCAAGAACTCTGTAGCA
CCGCCTACATACCTCGCTCTGCTAATCCTGTTACCAGTGGCTGCTGCCAGTGGCGATAAGTCGTGTCTTA
CCGGGTTGGACTCAAGACGATAGTTACCGGATAAGGCGCAGCGGTCGGGCTGAACGGGGGGTTCGTGCAC
ACAGCCCAGCTTGGAGCGAACGACCTACACCGAACTGAGATACCTACAGCGTGAGCTATGAGAAAGCGCC
ACGCTTCCCGAAGGGAGAAAGGCGGACAGGTATCCGGTAAGCGGCAGGGTCGGAACAGGAGAGCGCACGA
GGGAGCTTCCAGGGGGAAACGCCTGGTATCTTTATAGTCCTGTCGGGTTTCGCCACCTCTGACTTGAGCG
TCGATTTTTGTGATGCTCGTCAGGGGGGCGGAGCCTATGGAAAAACGCCAGCAACGCGGCCTTTTTACGG
TTCCTGGCCTTTTGCTGGCCTTTTGCTCACATGTTCTTTCCTGCGTTATCCCCTGATTCTGTGGATAACC
GTATTACCGCCTTTGAGTGAGCTGATACCGCTCGCCGCAGCCGAACGACCGAGCGCAGCGAGTCAGTGAG
CGAGGAAGCGGAAGAGCGCCTGATGCGGTATTTTCTCCTTACGCATCTGTGCGGTATTTCACACCGCATA
AATTCCGACACCATCGAATGGCGCAAAACCTTTCGCGGTATGGCATGATAGCGCCCGGAAGAGAGTCAAT
TCAGGGTGGTGAATGTGAAACCAGTAACGTTATACGATGTCGCAGAGTATGCCGGTGTCTCTTATCAGAC
CGTTTCCCGCGTGGTGAACCAGGCCAGCCACGTTTCTGCGAAAACGCGGGAAAAAGTGGAAGCGGCGATG
GCGGAGCTGAATTACATTCCCAACCGCGTGGCACAACAACTGGCGGGCAAACAGTCGTTGCTGATTGGCG
TTGCCACCTCCAGTCTGGCCCTGCACGCGCCGTCGCAAATTGTCGCGGCGATTAAATCTCGCGCCGATCA
ACTGGGTGCCAGCGTGGTGGTGTCGATGGTAGAACGAAGCGGCGTCGAAGCCTGTAAAGCGGCGGTGCAC
AATCTTCTCGCGCAACGCGTCAGTGGGCTGATCATTAACTATCCGCTGGATGACCAGGATGCCATTGCTG
TGGAAGCTGCCTGCACTAATGTTCCGGCGTTATTTCTTGATGTCTCTGACCAGACACCCATCAACAGTAT
TATTTTCTCCCATGAAGACGGTACGCGACTGGGCGTGGAGCATCTGGTCGCATTGGGTCACCAGCAAATC
GCGCTGTTAGCGGGCCCATTAAGTTCTGTCTCGGCGCGTCTGCGTCTGGCTGGCTGGCATAAATATCTCA
CTCGCAATCAAATTCAGCCGATAGCGGAACGGGAAGGCGACTGGAGTGCCATGTCCGGTTTTCAACAAAC
CATGCAAATGCTGAATGAGGGCATCGTTCCCACTGCGATGCTGGTTGCCAACGATCAGATGGCGCTGGGC
GCAATGCGCGCCATTACCGAGTCCGGGCTGCGCGTTGGTGCGGATATCTCGGTAGTGGGATACGACGATA
CCGAAGACAGCTCATGTTATATCCCGCCGTTAACCACCATCAAACAGGATTTTCGCCTGCTGGGGCAAAC
CAGCGTGGACCGCTTGCTGCAACTCTCTCAGGGCCAGGCGGTGAAGGGCAATCAGCTGTTGCCCGTCTCA
CTGGTGAAAAGAAAAACCACCCTGGCGCCCAATACGCAAACCGCCTCTCCCCGCGCGTTGGCCGATTCAT
TAATGCAGCTGGCACGACAGGTTTCCCGACTGGAAAGCGGGCAGTGAGCGCAACGCAATTAATGTAAGTT
AGCTCACTCATTAGGCACCCCAGGCTTTACACTTTATGCTTCCGGCTCGTATGTTGTGTGGAATTGTGAG
CGGATAACAATTTCACACAGGAAACAGCTATGACCATGATTACGGATTCACTGGCCGTCGTTTTACAACG
TCGTGACTGGGAAAACCCTGGCGTTACCCAACTTAATCGCCTTGCAGCACATCCCCCTTTCGCCAGCTGG
CGTAATAGCGAAGAGGCCCGCACCGATCGCCCTTCCCAACAGTTGCGCAGCCTGAATGGCGAATGGCGCT
TTGCCTGGTTTCCGGCACCAGAAGCGGTGCCGGAAAGCTGGCTGGAGTGCGATCTTCCTGAGGCCGATAC
TGTCGTCGTCCCCTCAAACTGGCAGATGCACGGTTACGATGCGCCCATCTACACCAACGTGACCTATCCC
ATTACGGTCAATCCGCCGTTTGTTCCCACGGAGAATCCGACGGGTTGTTACTCGCTCACATTTAATGTTG
ATGAAAGCTGGCTACAGGAAGGCCAGACGCGAATTATTTTTGATGGCGTTGGAATTAGCTTATCGACTGC
ACGGTGCACCAATGCTTCTGGCGTCAGGCAGCCATCGGAAGCTGTGGTATGGCTGTGCAGGTCGTAAATC
ACTGCATAATTCGTGTCGCTCAAGGCGCACTCCCGTTCTGGATAATGTTTTTTGCGCCGACATCATAACG
GTTCTGGCAAATATTCTGAAATGAGC
